Addgene plasmid #33255: pBabe puro-HA-PIK3CA(H1047R;F486S;del)
Depositing lab: Thomas Roberts. Depositing organization: Dana-Farber Cancer Institute. Publication: PI3K-targeted therapy can be evaded by gene amplification along the MYC-eukaryotic translation initiation factor 4E (eIF4E) axis. Ilic N, Utermark T, Widlund HR, Roberts TM. Proc Natl Acad Sci U S A. 2011 Sep 13;108(37):E699-708. Epub 2011 Aug 29. 10.1073/pnas.1108237108 PubMed 21876152.
Backbone
  Vector backbone: pBabe puro
  Backbone size w/o insert (bp): 5168
  Vector type: Mammalian Expression, Retroviral
  Selectable markers: Puromycin
Growth in bacteria
  Bacterial resistance: Ampicillin, 100 μg/mL
  Growth temperature: 37°C
  Growth strain: DH5alpha
  Copy number: High Copy
Gene/Insert
  Gene/Insert name: PIK3CA
  Species: H. sapiens (human)
  Insert size (bp): 3200
  Mutation: changed histidine 1047 to arginine and phenylalanine 486 to serine; deleted amino acids 343-346
  Entrez Gene: PIK3CA (a.k.a. CCM4, CLAPO, CLOVE, CWS5, HMH, MCAP, MCM, MCMTC, PI3K, PI3K-alpha, p110-alpha)
  Promoter: SV40
  Tag / fusion protein: Hemagglutinin (HA) (N terminal on insert)
  Cloning method: Ligation Independent Cloning
  Sequencing primers: 5′ CTTTATCCAGCCCTCAC
Resource information
  A portion of this plasmid was derived from a plasmid made by: from JJ Zhao, DFCI, Boston MA.
Terms and licenses: Academic/Nonprofit Terms; Industry Terms: Not Available to Industry
Depositor comments: Note from the depositing lab: "This plasmid contains an additional mutation, I143V, that is not thought to alter function of the protein"
How to cite: pBabe puro-HA-PIK3CA(H1047R;F486S;del) was a gift from Thomas Roberts (Addgene plasmid # 33255 ; http://n2t.net/addgene:33255 ; RRID:Addgene_33255)
