[The description below was written by a language model from this plasmid's Addgene catalogue record.]
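Description:
pBabe puro-HA-PIK3CA(H1047R;F486S;del) is a retroviral mammalian expression plasmid built on the pBabe puro backbone (about 5.2 kb without insert). It is maintained in E. coli as a high-copy plasmid under ampicillin selection, and it carries a puromycin resistance marker for selecting transduced or transfected mammalian cells. As a pBabe-type vector, it is meant to be introduced into a packaging cell line to produce retroviral particles that integrate the expression cassette stably into target cells. No feature table accompanies the record, so individual elements such as the LTRs, packaging signal and bacterial origin are not itemised.

The insert, roughly 3.2 kb, encodes human PIK3CA, the p110-alpha catalytic subunit of class I PI3-kinase, with an N-terminal hemagglutinin (HA) epitope tag for detection or immunoprecipitation. The coding sequence combines three changes: H1047R, a well-known oncogenic hotspot substitution in the kinase domain, together with F486S and a deletion of amino acids 343–346. The depositor also notes an additional I143V substitution that is not thought to alter protein function. The record lists SV40 as the promoter. In standard pBabe puro vectors the SV40 early promoter usually drives the puromycin gene while the insert is transcribed from the 5′ LTR, but the record does not clarify this arrangement.

The functional consequence of the F486S and deletion changes is not stated. The associated publication concerns how cells evade PI3K-targeted therapy through amplification along the MYC–eIF4E axis, suggesting use of this construct for stable expression of a mutant p110-alpha in studies of PI3K signalling and oncogenic dependence.
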