>Addgene plasmid #33255 | pBabe puro-HA-PIK3CA(H1047R;F486S;del) | depositor partial sequence | sequence record 39545 | pBabe puro-HA-PIK3CA(H1047R;F486S;del) sequence 1025 bps
CAATACATCTGGGCTACTTCATCTCTAGAATTCCATTTAACAGACAGAAGCAATTTGGGTAGAATTTCGG
GGATAGTTACACAATAGTGTCTGTGACTCCATAGAAAATCTTTCTCCTGCTCAGTGATTTCAGAGAGAGG
ATCTCGTGTAGAAATTGCTTTGAGCTGTTCTTTGTCATTTTCCCTTAATTCATTGTCTCTAGCTAGTCTG
TTACTCAGTCCTGCGTGGGAATAGCTAAATCCTGCTTCTCGGGATACAGACCAATTGGCATGCTCTTCAA
TCACTGACATATCTGGGGACTTTACCACACTGCTGAACCAGTCAAACTCCAACTCTAAGCATGGAGTTTC
TTTATTTGGATTTGATCCAGTAACACCAATAGGGTTCAGCAAATCTTCTAATCCATGAGGTACTGGCCAA
AGATTCAAAGCCATTTTTCCAGATACTAGAGTGTCTGTGTAATCAAACAAGTTTATATTTCCCCATGCCA
ATGGACAGTGTTCCTCTTTAGCACCCTTTCGGCCTTTAACAGAGCAAATGGAAAGGCAAAGTCGAGCAGC
ACGAGGAAGATCAGGAATGTATATATCATAATTCAGCCATTCATTCCACCTGGGATTGGAACAAGGTACT
CTTTGAGTGTTCACATTGTCACATAAGGGTTCTCCTCCATGGTAGATACCTGTTCGAACATAGATCTTAT
CAATGTCTCGAATATGTAGGTTGCACAAAGANTTTTTATTCTGAGTGCACTATTTATAACCCAAAGGGAT
TTTGTAGATGTTTCTCCATTCATATATGGTGTAGCTGTGGAAATGCGTCTGGAATAAGATGGCATTGTAA
AACAGTCCATTGGCAGTTGAGAATAAAGGCTTTCTTTAGCCATCAACATCAAATTGGGCATCCTCCCAAG
CATTATACAGCTTCTTATATACTTATACTGACTCANANGANATTTTTCTAGGAAGTATTCATCACATCCA
CNCACTTTTAAANATACTTGNCNTGATATNTAAAACACAGANTTT
