>Addgene plasmid #33255 | pBabe puro-HA-PIK3CA(H1047R;F486S;del) | addgene partial sequence | sequence record 41453 | pBABE-5
CCATGGGGTACCCATACGACGTGCCAGATTACGCCAGATCCCAGTGTGGTGGTACGTACCCTCCAAGACC
ATCATCAGGTGAACTGTGGGGCATCCACTTGATGCCCCCAAGAATCCTAGTAGAATGTTTACTACCAAAT
GGAATGATAGTGACTTTAGAATGCCTCCGTGAGGCTACATTAATAACCATAAAGCATGAACTATTTAAAG
AAGCAAGAAAATACCCCCTCCATCAACTTCTTCAAGATGAATCTTCTTACATTTTCGTAAGTGTTACTCA
AGAAGCAGAAAGGGAAGAATTTTTTGATGAAACAAGACGACTTTGTGACCTTCGGCTTTTTCAACCCTTT
TTAAAAGTAATTGAACCAGTAGGCAACCGTGAAGAAAAGATCCTCAATCGAGAAATTGGTTTTGCTATCG
GCATGCCAGTGTGTGAATTTGATATGGTTAAAGATCCAGAAGTACAGGACTTCCGAAGAAATGTTCTGAA
CGTTTGTAAAGAAGCTGTGGATCTTAGGGACCTCAATTCACCTCATAGTAGAGCAATGTATGTCTATCCT
CCAAATGTAGAATCTTCACCAGAATTGCCAAAGCACATATATAATAAATTAGATAAAGGGCAAATAATAG
TGGTGATCTGGGTAATAGTTTCTCCAAATAATGACAAGCAGAAGTATACTCTGAAAATCAACCATGACTG
TGTACCAGAACAAGTAATTGCTGAAGCAATCAGGAAAAAAACTCGAAGTATGTTGCTATCCTCTGAACAA
CTAAAACTCTGTGTTTTAGAATATCAGGGCAAGTATATTTTAAAAGTGTGTGGATGTGATGAATACTTCC
TAGAAAATATCCTCTGAGTCAGTATAAGTATATAA
