>Addgene plasmid #33255 | pBabe puro-HA-PIK3CA(H1047R;F486S;del) | addgene partial sequence | sequence record 41454 | hPIK3CA-F 5'-TGGCCAGTACCTCATGGATT-3'
TACTGGATCAATCCAAATAAAGAAACTCCATGCTTAGAGTTGGAGTTTGACTGGTTCAGCAGTGTGGTAA
AGTCCCCAGATATGTCAGTGATTGAAGAGCATGCCAATTGGTCTGTATCCCGAGAAGCAGGATTTAGCTA
TTCCCACGCAGGACTGAGTAACAGACTAGCTAGAGACAATGAATTAAGGGAAAATGACAAAGAACAGCTC
AAAGCAATTTCTACACGAGATCCTCTCTCTGAAATCACTGAGCAGGAGAAAGATTTTCTATGGAGTCACA
GACACTATTGTGTAACTATCCCCGAAATTCTACCCAAATTGCTTCTGTCTGTTAAATGGAATTCTAGAGA
TGAAGTAGCCCAGATGTATTGCTTGGTAAAAGATTGGCCTCCAATCAAACCTGAACAGGCTATGGAACTT
CTGGACTGTAATTACCCAGATCCTATGGTTCGAGGTTTTGCTGTTCGGTGCTTGG
