>Addgene plasmid #33255 | pBabe puro-HA-PIK3CA(H1047R;F486S;del) | addgene partial sequence | sequence record 41455 | hPIK3CA-F2 5'-CAAAAAGGCCACTGTGGTTG-3'
GAGTTACTGTTTCAGAACAATGAGATCATCTTTAAAAATGGGGATGATTTACGGCAAGATATGCTAACAC
TTCAAATTATTCGTATTATGGAAAATATCTGGCAAAATCAAGGTCTTGATCTTCGAATGTTACCTTATGG
TTGTCTGTCAATCGGTGACTGTGTGGGACTTATTGAGGTGGTGCGAAATTCTCACACTATTATGCAAATT
CAGTGCAAAGGCGGCTTGAAAGGTGCACTGCAGTTCAACAGCCACACACTACATCAGTGGCTCAAAGACA
AGAACAAAGGAGAAATATATGATGCAGCCATTGACCTGTTTACACGTTCATGTGCTGGATACTGTGTAGC
TACCTTCATTTTGGGAATTGGAGATCGTCACAATAGTAACATCATGGTGAAAGACGATGGACAACTGTTT
CATATAGATTTTGGACACTTTTTGGATCACAAGAAGAAAAAATTTGGTTATAAACGAGAACGTGTGCCAT
TTGTTTTGACACAGGATTTCTTAATAGTGATTAGTAAAGGAGCCCAAGAATGCACAAAGACAAGAGAATT
TGAGAGGTTTCAGGAGATGTGTTACAAGGCTTATCTAGCTATTCGACAGCATGCCAATCTCTTCATAAAT
CTTTTCTCAATGATGCTTGGCTCTGGAATGCCAGAACTACAATCTTTTGATGACATTGCATACATTCGAA
AGACCCTAGCCTTAGATAAAACTGAGCAAGAGGCTTTGGAGTATTTCATGAAACAAATGAATGATGCACG
TCATGGTGGCTGGACAACAAAAATGGATTG
