>Addgene plasmid #33255 | pBabe puro-HA-PIK3CA(H1047R;F486S;del) | addgene partial sequence | sequence record 42136 | hPIK3CA-F3 5'-GGAGGATGCCCAATTTGA-3'
CTGTTTTACAATGCCATCTTATTCCAGACGCATTTCCACAGCTACACCATATATGAATGGAGAAACATCT
ACAAAATCCCTTTGGGTTATAAATAGTGCACTCAGAATAAAAATTCTTTGTGCAACCTACATATTCGAGA
CATTGATAAGATCTATGTTCGAACAGGTATCTACCATGGAGGAGAACCCTTATGTGACAATGTGAACACT
CAAAGAGTACCTTGTTCCAATCCCAGGTGGAATGAATGGCTGAATTATGATATATACATTCCTGATCTTC
CTCGTGCTGCTCGACTTTGCCTTTCCATTTGCTCTGTTAAAGGCCGAAAGGGTGCTAAAGAGGAACACTG
TCCATTGGCATGGGGAAATATAAACTTGTTTGATTACACAGACACTCTAGTATCTGGAAAAATGGCTTTG
AATCTTTGGCCAGTACCTCATGGATTAGAAGATTTGCTGAACCCTATTGGTGTTACTGGATCAAATCCAA
ATAAAGAAACTCCATGCTTAGAGTTGGAGTTTGACTGGTTCAGCAGTGTGGTAAAGTCCCCAGATATGTC
AGTGATTGAAGAGCATGCCAATTGGTCTGTATCCCGAGAAGCAGGATTTAGCTATTCCCACGCAGGACTG
AGTAACAGACTAGCTAGAGACAATGAATTAAGGGAAAATGACAAAGAACAGCTCAAAGCAATTTCTACAC
GAGATCCTCTCTCTGAAATCACTGAGCAGGAGAAAGATTTTCTATGGAGTCACAGACACTATTGTGTAAC
TATCCCCGAAATTCTACCCAAATTGCTTCTGTCTGTTAAATGGAATTCTAG
